Addgene plasmid #242111: pKC104_pLenti_TetON_MVP
Purpose: Tet- or Dox-inducible expression of MVP
Depositing lab: Fei Chen. Depositing organization: Broad Institute. Publication: A genetically encoded device for transcriptome storage in mammalian cells. Chao YK, Wu M, Gong Q, Chen F. Science. 2026 Jan 15:eadz9353. doi: 10.1126/science.adz9353. PubMed 41538410.
Backbone
  Vector backbone: pLenti-tetON
  Vector type: Lentiviral
Growth in bacteria
  Bacterial resistance: Ampicillin, 100 μg/mL
  Growth temperature: 37°C
  Growth strain: NEB Stable
  Copy number: High Copy
Gene/Insert
  Gene/Insert name: MVP
  Species: H. sapiens (human)
  Entrez Gene: MVP (a.k.a. LRP, VAULT1)
  Promoter: TRE3G
  Cloning method: Gibson Cloning
Terms and licenses: Academic/Nonprofit Terms; Industry Terms: Not Available to Industry
Depositor comments: Includes TagRFP-Tet-On3G
How to cite: pKC104_pLenti_TetON_MVP was a gift from Fei Chen (Addgene plasmid # 242111 ; http://n2t.net/addgene:242111 ; RRID:Addgene_242111)
