[The description below was written by a language model from this plasmid's Addgene catalogue record and pLannotate feature annotations shown in this document.]
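Description:
pKC104_pLenti_TetON_MVP is an all-in-one, doxycycline-inducible lentiviral transfer plasmid of about 11.4 kb, built on the pLenti-tetON backbone to express human major vault protein (MVP, also known as LRP or VAULT1). It is propagated in E. coli from a high-copy ColE1/pUC-type origin under ampicillin selection (AmpR, β-lactamase). The annotated viral elements are those of an HIV-1-derived vector: a truncated 5' LTR, the Ψ packaging signal with adjoining gag fragment, the Rev response element for Rev-dependent nuclear export of the genomic RNA, the cPPT/CTS, a WPRE to boost transcript stability and expression, and a ΔU3 self-inactivating 3' LTR. Short hits to lacI, lac promoter/operator, SV40 and nef sequences appear to be backbone remnants rather than functional parts.

Two expression units sit between the LTRs in the same orientation. The first places the full MVP coding sequence under the TRE3G promoter, followed by a rabbit β-globin polyadenylation signal. The second uses an EF-1α core promoter joined to an HTLV-1 LTR segment to drive TagRFP and the Tet-On 3G transactivator constitutively. A short gap separates these two coding sequences, but the feature table does not annotate what links them. Tet-On 3G binds TRE3G only when doxycycline is present, so transduced cells can be identified by red fluorescence while MVP stays off until the inducer is added. No mammalian drug-resistance marker is annotated.

The stated purpose is Tet- or Dox-inducible MVP expression. MVP is the main structural subunit of vault particles, and the associated publication concerns a genetically encoded device for transcriptome storage in mammalian cells.
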