Features (pLannotate 1.2.2; 27 found; start..end, strand, type, name):
      1..589     +  rep_origin     ori: high-copy-number ColE1/pMB1/pBR322/pUC origin of replication
    772..826     +  CDS            lacI (fragment): lac repressor; lacI; The lac repressor binds to the lac operator to inhibit transcription in E. coli. This inhibition can be relieved by adding lactose or isopropyl-β-D-thiogalactopyranoside (IPTG).
    832..925     +  rep_origin     SV40 ori (fragment): SV40 origin of replication
    950..987     +  CDS            lacI (fragment): lac repressor; lacI; The lac repressor binds to the lac operator to inhibit transcription in E. coli. This inhibition can be relieved by adding lactose or isopropyl-β-D-thiogalactopyranoside (IPTG).
   1000..1021    +  protein_bind   CAP binding site: CAP binding activates transcription in the presence of cAMP. E. coli catabolite activator protein
   1036..1066    +  promoter       lac promoter: promoter for the E. coli lac operon
   1070..1092    +  protein_bind   lac operator (fragment): The lac repressor binds to the lac operator to inhibit transcription in E. coli. This inhibition can be relieved by adding lactose or isopropyl-β-D-thiogalactopyranoside (IPTG). lac repressor encoded by lacI
   1124..1207    +  polyA_signal   SV40 poly(A) signal (fragment): SV40 polyadenylation signal
   1374..1703    +  CDS            nef (fragment): NEF_HV1BR - Experimental evidence at protein level: Swiss-Prot protein existence level 1. Extracellular Nef protein targets CD4(+) T-lymphocytes for apoptosis by interacting with CXCR4 surface receptors (PubMed:14990729). From Human immunodeficiency virus type 1 group M subtype B (isolate BRU/LAI) (HIV-1).
   1751..2008    +  LTR            5' LTR (truncated): truncated 5' long terminal repeat (LTR) from HIV-1
   2055..2180    +  misc_feature   HIV-1 Ψ: packaging signal of human immunodeficiency virus type 1
   2164..2502    +  CDS            HIV-1 gag (fragment): gag protein from human immunodeficiency virus 1; gag
   2677..2910    +  misc_feature   RRE: The Rev response element (RRE) of HIV-1 allows for Rev-dependent mRNA export from the nucleus to the cytoplasm.
   3287..3387    +  CDS            Rev (fragment): human immunodeficiency virus 1 (HIV-1) Rev protein; rev; enhances nuclear export of unspliced and incompletely spliced viral mRNAs
   3432..3549    +  misc_feature   cPPT/CTS: central polypurine tract and central termination sequence of HIV-1
   3616..3990    +  promoter       TRE3G promoter: 3rd-generation Tet-responsive promoter that can be activated by binding of Tet-On® 3G
   4054..6732    +  CDS            MVP: MVP_HUMAN - Also known as LRP. Experimental evidence at protein level: Swiss-Prot protein existence level 1. Required for normal vault structure. Vaults are multi-subunit structures that may act as scaffolds for proteins involved in signal transduction. Vaults may also play a role in nucleo-cytoplasmic transport. Down-regulates IFNG-mediated STAT1 signaling and subsequent activation of JAK. Down-regulates SRC activity and signaling through MAP kinases. From Homo sapiens (Human).
   6865..6920    +  polyA_signal   β-globin poly(A) signal: rabbit β-globin polyadenylation signal (Gil and Proudfoot, 1987)
   7124..7335    +  promoter       EF-1α core promoter: core promoter for human elongation factor EF-1α
   7348..7616    +  LTR            5' LTR (truncated): truncated 5' long terminal repeat (LTR) from human T-cell leukemia virus (HTLV) type 1
   7657..8367    +  CDS            TagRFP: monomeric derivative of red fluorescent protein from Entacmaea quadricolor (Merzlyak et al., 2007) mammalian codon-optimized
   8428..9174    +  CDS            Tet-On® 3G: modified rtTA protein that binds tightly to promoters containing the tet operator in the presence of doxycycline
   9187..9775    +  misc_feature   WPRE: woodchuck hepatitis virus posttranscriptional regulatory element
   9783..9848    +  CDS            nef (fragment): NEF_HV1Z2 - Experimental evidence at protein level: Swiss-Prot protein existence level 1. Extracellular Nef protein targets CD4(+) T-lymphocytes for apoptosis by interacting with CXCR4 surface receptors. From Human immunodeficiency virus type 1 group M subtype D (isolate Z2/CDC-Z34) (HIV-1).
   9850..10083   +  LTR            3' LTR (ΔU3): self-inactivating 3' long terminal repeat (LTR) from HIV-1
  10288..10392   +  promoter       AmpR promoter: bla
  10393..11253   +  CDS            AmpR: β-lactamase; bla; confers resistance to ampicillin, carbenicillin, and related antibiotics
>Addgene plasmid #242111 | pKC104_pLenti_TetON_MVP | addgene full sequence | sequence record 488925 | Addgene NGS Result
TTGAGATCCTTTTTTTCTGCGCGTAATCTGCTGCTTGCAAACAAAAAAACCACCGCTACCAGCGGTGGTT
TGTTTGCCGGATCAAGAGCTACCAACTCTTTTTCCGAAGGTAACTGGCTTCAGCAGAGCGCAGATACCAA
ATACTGTTCTTCTAGTGTAGCCGTAGTTAGGCCACCACTTCAAGAACTCTGTAGCACCGCCTACATACCT
CGCTCTGCTAATCCTGTTACCAGTGGCTGCTGCCAGTGGCGATAAGTCGTGTCTTACCGGGTTGGACTCA
AGACGATAGTTACCGGATAAGGCGCAGCGGTCGGGCTGAACGGGGGGTTCGTGCACACAGCCCAGCTTGG
AGCGAACGACCTACACCGAACTGAGATACCTACAGCGTGAGCTATGAGAAAGCGCCACGCTTCCCGAAGG
GAGAAAGGCGGACAGGTATCCGGTAAGCGGCAGGGTCGGAACAGGAGAGCGCACGAGGGAGCTTCCAGGG
GGAAACGCCTGGTATCTTTATAGTCCTGTCGGGTTTCGCCACCTCTGACTTGAGCGTCGATTTTTGTGAT
GCTCGTCAGGGGGGCGGAGCCTATGGAAAAACGCCAGCAACGCGGCCTTTTTACGGTTCCTGGCCTTTTG
CTGGCCTTTTGCTCACATGTTCTTTCCTGCGTTATCCCCTGATTCTGTGGATAACCGTATTACCGCCTTT
GAGTGAGCTGATACCGCTCGCCGCAGCCGAACGACCGAGCGCAGCGAGTCAGTGAGCGAGGAAGCGGAAG
AGCGCCCAATACGCAAACCGCCTCTCCCCGCGCGTTGGCCGATTCATTAATGCAGCAAGCTCATGGCTGA
CTAATTTTTTTTATTTATGCAGAGGCCGAGGCCGCCTCGGCCTCTGAGCTATTCCAGAAGTAGTGAGGAG
GCTTTTTTGGAGGCCTAGGCTTTTGCAAAAAGCTCCCCGTGGCACGACAGGTTTCCCGACTGGAAAGCGG
GCAGTGAGCGCAACGCAATTAATGTGAGTTAGCTCACTCATTAGGCACCCCAGGCTTTACACTTTATGCT
TCCGGCTCGTATGTTGTGTGGAATTGTGAGCGGATAACAATTTCACACAGGAAACAGCTATGACATGATT
ACGAATTTCACAAATAAAGCATTTTTTTCACTGCATTCTAGTTGTGGTTTGTCCAAACTCATCAATGTAT
CTTATCATGTCTGGATCAACTGGATAACTCAAGCTAACCAAAATCATCCCAAACTTCCCACCCCATACCC
TATTACCACTGCCAATTACCTGTGGTTTCATTTACTCTAAACCTGTGATTCCTCTGAATTATTTTCATTT
TAAAGAAATTGTATTTGTTAAATATGTACTACAAACTTAGTAGTTGGAAGGGCTAATTCACTCCCAAAGA
AGACAAGATATCCTTGATCTGTGGATCTACCACACACAAGGCTACTTCCCTGATTAGCAGAACTACACAC
CAGGGCCAGGGGTCAGATATCCACTGACCTTTGGATGGTGCTACAAGCTAGTACCAGTTGAGCCAGATAA
GGTAGAAGAGGCCAATAAAGGAGAGAACACCAGCTTGTTACACCCTGTGAGCCTGCATGGGATGGATGAC
CCGGAGAGAGAAGTGTTAGAGTGGAGGTTTGACAGCCGCCTAGCATTTCATCACGTGGCCCGAGAGCTGC
ATCCGGAGTACTTCAAGAACTGCTGATATCGAGCTTGCTACAAGGGACTTTCCGCTGGGGACTTTCCAGG
GAGGCGTGGCCTGGGCGGGACTGGGGAGTGGCGAGCCCTCAGATCCTGCATATAAGCAGCTGCTTTTTGC
CTGTACTGGGTCTCTCTGGTTAGACCAGATCTGAGCCTGGGAGCTCTCTGGCTAACTAGGGAACCCACTG
CTTAAGCCTCAATAAAGCTTGCCTTGAGTGCTTCAAGTAGTGTGTGCCCGTCTGTTGTGTGACTCTGGTA
ACTAGAGATCCCTCAGACCCTTTTAGTCAGTGTGGAAAATCTCTAGCAGTGGCGCCCGAACAGGGACTTG
AAAGCGAAAGGGAAACCAGAGGAGCTCTCTCGACGCAGGACTCGGCTTGCTGAAGCGCGCACGGCAAGAG
GCGAGGGGCGGCGACTGGTGAGTACGCCAAAAATTTTGACTAGCGGAGGCTAGAAGGAGAGAGATGGGTG
CGAGAGCGTCAGTATTAAGCGGGGGAGAATTAGATCGCGATGGGAAAAAATTCGGTTAAGGCCAGGGGGA
AAGAAAAAATATAAATTAAAACATATAGTATGGGCAAGCAGGGAGCTAGAACGATTCGCAGTTAATCCTG
GCCTGTTAGAAACATCAGAAGGCTGTAGACAAATACTGGGACAGCTACAACCATCCCTTCAGACAGGATC
AGAAGAACTTAGATCATTATATAATACAGTAGCAACCCTCTATTGTGTGCATCAAAGGATAGAGATAAAA
GACACCAAGGAAGCTTTAGACAAGATAGAGGAAGAGCAAAACAAAAGTAAGACCACCGCACAGCAAGCGG
CCGGCCGCTGATCTTCAGACCTGGAGGAGGAGATATGAGGGACAATTGGAGAAGTGAATTATATAAATAT
AAAGTAGTAAAAATTGAACCATTAGGAGTAGCACCCACCAAGGCAAAGAGAAGAGTGGTGCAGAGAGAAA
AAAGAGCAGTGGGAATAGGAGCTTTGTTCCTTGGGTTCTTGGGAGCAGCAGGAAGCACTATGGGCGCAGC
GTCAATGACGCTGACGGTACAGGCCAGACAATTATTGTCTGGTATAGTGCAGCAGCAGAACAATTTGCTG
AGGGCTATTGAGGCGCAACAGCATCTGTTGCAACTCACAGTCTGGGGCATCAAGCAGCTCCAGGCAAGAA
TCCTGGCTGTGGAAAGATACCTAAAGGATCAACAGCTCCTGGGGATTTGGGGTTGCTCTGGAAAACTCAT
TTGCACCACTGCTGTGCCTTGGAATGCTAGTTGGAGTAATAAATCTCTGGAACAGATTTGGAATCACACG
ACCTGGATGGAGTGGGACAGAGAAATTAACAATTACACAAGCTTAATACACTCCTTAATTGAAGAATCGC
AAAACCAGCAAGAAAAGAATGAACAAGAATTATTGGAATTAGATAAATGGGCAAGTTTGTGGAATTGGTT
TAACATAACAAATTGGCTGTGGTATATAAAATTATTCATAATGATAGTAGGAGGCTTGGTAGGTTTAAGA
ATAGTTTTTGCTGTACTTTCTATAGTGAATAGAGTTAGGCAGGGATATTCACCATTATCGTTTCAGACCC
ACCTCCCAACCCCGAGGGGACCCGACAGGCCCGAAGGAATAGAAGAAGAAGGTGGAGAGAGAGACAGAGA
CAGATCCATTCGATTAGTGAACGGATCTCGACGGTATCGCCGAATTCACAAATGGCAGTATTCATCCACA
ATTTTAAAAGAAAAGGGGGGATTGGGGGGTACAGTGCAGGGGAAAGAATAGTAGACATAATAGCAACAGA
CATACAAACTAAAGAATTACAAAAACAAATTACAAAAATTCAAAATTTTCGGGTTTATTACAGGGACAGC
AGAGATCCAGTTTGGACTAGACCGGTGGCCTCCACGGCCACTAGATTACTCCCTATCAGTGATAGAGAAC
GTATGAAGAGTTTACTCCCTATCAGTGATAGAGAACGTATGCAGACTTTACTCCCTATCAGTGATAGAGA
ACGTATAAGGAGTTTACTCCCTATCAGTGATAGAGAACGTATGACCAGTTTACTCCCTATCAGTGATAGA
GAACGTATCTACAGTTTACTCCCTATCAGTGATAGAGAACGTATATCCAGTTTACTCCCTATCAGTGATA
GAGAACGTATAAGCTTTAGGCGTGTACGGTGGGCGCCTATAAAAGCAGAGCTCGTTTAGTGAACCGTCAG
ATCGCCTGGAGCAATTCCACAACACTTTTGTCTTATACCAACTTTCCGTACCACTTCCTACCCTCGTAAA
GAAGTTCCTATTCCGAAGTTCCTATTCTTCAAAAGGTATAGGAACTTCGCTCGAGCCGCCACCATGGCAA
CTGAAGAGTTCATCATCCGCATCCCCCCATACCACTATATCCATGTGCTGGACCAGAACAGCAACGTGTC
CCGTGTGGAGGTCGGGCCAAAGACCTACATCCGGCAGGACAATGAGAGGGTACTGTTTGCCCCCATGCGC
ATGGTGACCGTCCCCCCACGTCACTACTGCACAGTGGCCAACCCTGTGTCTCGGGATGCCCAGGGCTTGG
TGCTGTTTGATGTCACAGGGCAAGTTCGGCTTCGCCACGCTGACCTCGAGATCCGGCTGGCCCAGGACCC
CTTCCCCCTGTACCCAGGGGAGGTGCTGGAAAAGGACATCACACCCCTGCAGGTGGTTCTGCCCAACACT
GCCCTCCATCTAAAGGCGCTGCTTGATTTTGAGGATAAAGATGGAGACAAGGTGGTGGCAGGAGATGAGT
GGCTTTTCGAGGGACCTGGCACGTACATCCCCCGGAAGGAAGTGGAGGTCGTGGAGATCATTCAGGCCAC
CATCATCAGGCAGAACCAGGCTCTGCGGCTCAGGGCCCGCAAGGAGTGCTGGGACCGGGACGGCAAGGAG
AGGGTGACAGGGGAAGAATGGCTGGTCACCACAGTAGGGGCGTACCTCCCAGCGGTGTTTGAGGAGGTTC
TGGATTTGGTGGACGCCGTCATCCTTACGGAAAAGACAGCCCTGCACCTCCGGGCTCGGCGGAACTTCCG
GGACTTCAGGGGAGTGTCCCGCCGCACTGGGGAGGAGTGGCTGGTAACAGTGCAGGACACAGAGGCCCAC
GTGCCAGATGTCCACGAGGAGGTGCTGGGGGTTGTGCCCATCACCACCCTGGGCCCCCACAACTACTGCG
TGATTCTCGACCCTGTCGGACCGGATGGCAAGAATCAGCTGGGGCAGAAGCGCGTGGTCAAGGGAGAGAA
GTCTTTTTTCCTCCAGCCAGGAGAGCAGCTGGAACAAGGCATCCAGGATGTGTATGTGCTGTCGGAGCAG
CAGGGGCTGCTGCTGAGGGCCCTGCAGCCCCTGGAGGAGGGGGAGGATGAGGAGAAGGTCTCACACCAGG
CTGGGGACCACTGGCTCATCCGCGGACCCCTGGAGTATGTGCCATCTGCCAAAGTGGAGGTGGTGGAGGA
GCGCCAGGCCATCCCTCTAGACGAGAACGAGGGCATCTATGTGCAGGATGTCAAGACCGGAAAGGTGCGC
GCTGTGATTGGAAGCACCTACATGCTGACCCAGGACGAAGTCCTGTGGGAGAAAGAGCTGCCTCCCGGGG
TGGAGGAGCTGCTGAACAAGGGGCAGGACCCTCTGGCAGACAGGGGTGAGAAGGACACAGCTAAGAGCCT
CCAGCCCTTGGCGCCCCGGAACAAGACCCGTGTGGTCAGCTACCGCGTGCCCCACAACGCTGCGGTGCAG
GTGTACGACTACCGAGAGAAGCGAGCCCGCGTGGTCTTCGGGCCTGAGCTGGTGTCGCTGGGTCCTGAGG
AGCAGTTCACAGTGTTGTCCCTCTCAGCTGGGCGGCCCAAGCGTCCCCATGCCCGCCGTGCGCTCTGCCT
GCTGCTGGGGCCTGACTTCTTCACAGACGTCATCACCATCGAAACGGCGGATCATGCCAGGCTGCAACTG
CAGCTGGCCTACAACTGGCACTTTGAGGTGAATGACCGGAAGGACCCCCAAGAGACGGCCAAGCTCTTTT
CAGTGCCAGACTTTGTAGGTGATGCCTGCAAAGCCATCGCATCCCGGGTGCGGGGGGCCGTGGCCTCTGT
CACTTTCGATGACTTCCATAAGAACTCAGCCCGCATCATTCGCACTGCTGTCTTTGGCTTTGAGACCTCG
GAAGCGAAGGGCCCCGATGGCATGGCCCTGCCCAGGCCCCGGGACCAGGCTGTCTTCCCCCAAAACGGGC
TGGTGGTCAGCAGTGTGGACGTGCAGTCAGTGGAGCCTGTGGATCAGAGGACCCGGGACGCCCTGCAACG
CAGCGTCCAGCTGGCCATCGAGATCACCACCAACTCCCAGGAAGCGGCGGCCAAGCATGAGGCTCAGAGA
CTGGAGCAGGAAGCCCGCGGCCGGCTTGAGCGGCAGAAGATCCTGGACCAGTCAGAAGCCGAGAAAGCTC
GCAAGGAACTTTTGGAGCTGGAGGCTCTGAGCATGGCCGTGGAGAGCACCGGGACTGCCAAGGCGGAGGC
CGAGTCCCGTGCGGAGGCAGCCCGGATTGAGGGAGAAGGGTCCGTGCTGCAGGCCAAGCTAAAAGCACAG
GCCTTGGCCATTGAAACGGAGGCTGAGCTCCAGAGGGTCCAGAAGGTCCGAGAGCTGGAACTGGTCTATG
CCCGGGCCCAGCTGGAGCTGGAGGTGAGCAAGGCTCAGCAGCTGGCTGAGGTGGAGGTGAAGAAGTTCAA
GCAGATGACAGAGGCCATAGGCCCCAGCACCATCAGGGACCTTGCTGTGGCTGGGCCTGAGATGCAGGTA
AAACTGCTCCAGTCCCTGGGCCTGAAATCAACCCTCATCACCGATGGCTCCACTCCCATCAACCTCTTCA
ACACAGCCTTTGGGCTGCTGGGGATGGGGCCCGAGGGTCAGCCCCTGGGCAGAAGGGTGGCCAGTGGGCC
CAGCCCTGGGGAGGGGATATCCCCCCAGTCTGCTCAGGCCCCTCAAGCTCCTGGAGACAACCACGTGGTG
CCTGTACTGCGGGGTGGTAGCCATCATCATCACCATCACTAAGGATCCACCGGATCTAGATAACTGAGCG
GCCGCCTAATCTTTTTCCCTCTGCCAAAAATTATGGGGACATCATGAAGCCCCTTGAGCATCTGACTTCT
GGCTAATAAAGGAAATTTATTTTCATTGCAATAGTGTGTTGGAATTTTTTGTGTCTCTCACTCGGAAGGA
CATATGGGAGGGCAAATCATTTAAAACATCAGAATGAGTATTTGGTTTAGAGTTTGGCAACATATGCCCA
TATGCTGGCTGCCATGAACAAAGGTTGGCTATAAAGAGGTCATCAGTATATGAAACAGCCCCCTGCTGTC
CATTCCTTACATATGACTAGTAAGGATCTGCGATCGCTCCGGTGCCCGTCAGTGGGCAGAGCGCACATCG
CCCACAGTCCCCGAGAAGTTGGGGGGAGGGGTCGGCAATTGAACGGGTGCCTAGAGAAGGTGGCGCGGGG
TAAACTGGGAAAGTGATGTCGTGTACTGGCTCCGCCTTTTTCCCGAGGGTGGGGGAGAACCGTATATAAG
TGCAGTAGTCGCCGTGAACGTTCTTTTTCGCAACGGGTTTGCCGCCAGAACACAGCTGAAGCTTCGAGGG
GCTCGCATCTCTCCTTCACGCGCCCGCCGCCCTACCTGAGGCCGCCATCCACGCCGGTTGAGTCGCGTTC
TGCCGCCTCCCGCCTGTGGTGCCTCCTGAACTGCGTCCGCCGTCTAGGTAAGTTTAAAGCTCAGGTCGAG
ACCGGGCCTTTGTCCGGCGCTCCCTTGGAGCCTACCTAGACTCAGCCGGCTCTCCACGCTTTGCCTGACC
CTGCTTGCTCAACTCTACGTCTTTGTTTCGTTTTCTGTTCTGCGCCGTTACAGATCCAAGCTGTGACCGG
CGCCTACACCTGCAGCCAACGCCACCATGGTGTCTAAGGGCGAAGAGCTGATTAAGGAGAACATGCACAT
GAAGCTGTACATGGAGGGCACCGTGAACAACCACCACTTCAAGTGCACATCCGAGGGCGAAGGCAAGCCC
TACGAGGGCACCCAGACCATGAGAATCAAGGTGGTCGAGGGCGGCCCTCTCCCCTTCGCCTTCGACATCC
TGGCTACCAGCTTCATGTACGGCAGCAGAACCTTCATCAACCACACCCAGGGCATCCCCGACTTCTTTAA
GCAGTCCTTCCCTGAGGGCTTCACATGGGAGAGAGTCACCACATACGAAGACGGGGGCGTGCTGACCGCT
ACCCAGGACACCAGCCTCCAGGACGGCTGCCTCATCTACAACGTCAAGATCAGAGGGGTGAACTTCCCAT
CCAACGGCCCTGTGATGCAGAAGAAAACACTCGGCTGGGAGGCCAACACCGAGATGCTGTACCCCGCTGA
CGGCGGCCTGGAAGGCAGAAGCGACATGGCCCTGAAGCTCGTGGGCGGGGGCCACCTGATCTGCAACTTC
AAGACCACATACAGATCCAAGAAACCCGCTAAGAACCTCAAGATGCCCGGCGTCTACTATGTGGACCACA
GACTGGAAAGAATCAAGGAGGCCGACAAAGAGACCTACGTCGAGCAGCACGAGGTGGCTGTGGCCAGATA
CTGCGACCTCCCTAGCAAACTGGGGCACAAACTTAATGCTAGCGAGGGCAGAGGAAGTCTGCTAACATGC
GGTGACGTCGAGGAGAATCCTGGCCCAATGTCTAGACTGGACAAGAGCAAAGTCATAAACTCTGCTCTGG
AATTACTCAATGGAGTCGGTATCGAAGGCCTGACGACAAGGAAACTCGCTCAAAAGCTGGGAGTTGAGCA
GCCTACCCTGTACTGGCACGTGAAGAACAAGCGGGCCCTGCTCGATGCCCTGCCAATCGAGATGCTGGAC
AGGCATCATACCCACTCCTGCCCCCTGGAAGGCGAGTCATGGCAAGACTTTCTGCGGAACAACGCCAAGT
CATACCGCTGTGCTCTCCTCTCACATCGCGACGGGGCTAAAGTGCATCTCGGCACCCGCCCAACAGAGAA
ACAGTACGAAACCCTGGAAAATCAGCTCGCGTTCCTGTGTCAGCAAGGCTTCTCCCTGGAGAACGCACTG
TACGCTCTGTCCGCCGTGGGCCACTTTACACTGGGCTGCGTATTGGAGGAACAGGAGCATCAAGTAGCAA
AAGAGGAAAGAGAGACACCTACCACCGATTCTATGCCCCCACTTCTGAAACAAGCAATTGAGCTGTTCGA
CCGGCAGGGAGCCGAACCTGCCTTCCTTTTCGGCCTGGAACTAATCATATGTGGCCTGGAGAAACAGCTA
AAGTGCGAAAGCGGCGGGCCGACCGACGCCCTTGACGATTTTGACTTAGACATGCTCCCAGCCGATGCCC
TTGACGACTTTGACCTTGATATGCTGCCTGCTGACGCTCTTGACGATTTTGACCTTGACATGCTCCCCGG
GTAAGTCGACGATCCTAATCAACCTCTGGATTACAAAATTTGTGAAAGATTGACTGGTATTCTTAACTAT
GTTGCTCCTTTTACGCTATGTGGATACGCTGCTTTAATGCCTTTGTATCATGCTATTGCTTCCCGTATGG
CTTTCATTTTCTCCTCCTTGTATAAATCCTGGTTGCTGTCTCTTTATGAGGAGTTGTGGCCCGTTGTCAG
GCAACGTGGCGTGGTGTGCACTGTGTTTGCTGACGCAACCCCCACTGGTTGGGGCATTGCCACCACCTGT
CAGCTCCTTTCCGGGACTTTCGCTTTCCCCCTCCCTATTGCCACGGCGGAACTCATCGCCGCCTGCCTTG
CCCGCTGCTGGACAGGGGCTCGGCTGTTGGGCACTGACAATTCCGTGGTGTTGTCGGGGAAATCATCGTC
CTTTCCTTGGCTGCTCGCCTGTGTTGCCACCTGGATTCTGCGCGGGACGTCCTTCTGCTACGTCCCTTCG
GCCCTCAATCCAGCGGACCTTCCTTCCCGCGGCCTGCTGCCGGCTCTGCGGCCTCTTCCGCGTCTTCGCC
TTCGCCCTCAGACGAGTCGGATCTCCCTTTGGGCCGCCTCCCCGCCTGAGATCCTTTAAGACCAATGACT
TACAAGGCAGCTGTAGATCTTAGCCACTTTTTAAAAGAAAAGGGGGGACTGGAAGGGCTAATTCACTCCC
AACGAAGACAAGATCTGCTTTTTGCTTGTACTGGGTCTCTCTGGTTAGACCAGATCTGAGCCTGGGAGCT
CTCTGGCTAACTAGGGAACCCACTGCTTAAGCCTCAATAAAGCTTGCCTTGAGTGCTTCAAGTAGTGTGT
GCCCGTCTGTTGTGTGACTCTGGTAACTAGAGATCCCTCAGACCCTTTTAGTCAGTGTGGAAAATCTCTA
GCAGTAGTAGTTCATGTCATCTTATTATTCAGTATTTATAACTTGCAAAGAAATGAATATCAGAGAGTGA
GAGGCCCGGGTTAATTAAGGAAAGGGCTAGATCATTCTTGAAGACGAAAGGGCCTCGTGATACGCCTATT
TTTATAGGTTAATGTCATGATAATAATGGTTTCTTAGACGTCAGGTGGCACTTTTCGGGGAAATGTGCGC
GGAACCCCTATTTGTTTATTTTTCTAAATACATTCAAATATGTATCCGCTCATGAGACAATAACCCTGAT
AAATGCTTCAATAATATTGAAAAAGGAAGAGTATGAGTATTCAACATTTCCGTGTCGCCCTTATTCCCTT
TTTTGCGGCATTTTGCCTTCCTGTTTTTGCTCACCCAGAAACGCTGGTGAAAGTAAAAGATGCTGAAGAT
CAGTTGGGTGCACGAGTGGGTTACATCGAACTGGATCTCAACAGCGGTAAGATCCTTGAGAGTTTTCGCC
CCGAAGAACGTTTTCCAATGATGAGCACTTTTAAAGTTCTGCTATGTGGCGCGGTATTATCCCGTGTTGA
CGCCGGGCAAGAGCAACTCGGTCGCCGCATACACTATTCTCAGAATGACTTGGTTGAGTACTCACCAGTC
ACAGAAAAGCATCTTACGGATGGCATGACAGTAAGAGAATTATGCAGTGCTGCCATAACCATGAGTGATA
ACACTGCGGCCAACTTACTTCTGACAACGATCGGAGGACCGAAGGAGCTAACCGCTTTTTTGCACAACAT
GGGGGATCATGTAACTCGCCTTGATCGTTGGGAACCGGAGCTGAATGAAGCCATACCAAACGACGAGCGT
GACACCACGATGCCTGTAGCAATGGCAACAACGTTGCGCAAACTATTAACTGGCGAACTACTTACTCTAG
CTTCCCGGCAACAATTAATAGACTGGATGGAGGCGGATAAAGTTGCAGGACCACTTCTGCGCTCGGCCCT
TCCGGCTGGCTGGTTTATTGCTGATAAATCTGGAGCCGGTGAGCGTGGGTCTCGCGGTATCATTGCAGCA
CTGGGGCCAGATGGTAAGCCCTCCCGTATCGTAGTTATCTACACGACGGGGAGTCAGGCAACTATGGATG
AACGAAATAGACAGATCGCTGAGATAGGTGCCTCACTGATTAAGCATTGGTAACTGTCAGACCAAGTTTA
CTCATATATACTTTAGATTGATTTAAAACTTCATTTTTAATTTAAAAGGATCTAGGTGAAGATCCTTTTT
GATAATCTCATGACCAAAATCCCTTAACGTGAGTTTTCGTTCCACTGAGCGTCAGACCCCGTAGAAAAGA
TCAAAGGATCTTC
